Addgene plasmid #65037: pUC18T-mini-Tn7T-Zeo-gfpmut3
Purpose: ZeoR mini-Tn7 vector, mobilizable, for GFP tagging bacteria
Depositing lab: Herbert Schweizer. Depositing organization: Colorado State University, Fort Collins. Publication: mini-Tn7 insertion in bacteria with single attTn7 sites: example Pseudomonas aeruginosa. Choi KH, Schweizer HP. Nat Protoc. 2006;1(1):153-61. 10.1038/nprot.2006.24 PubMed 17406227.
Backbone
  Vector backbone: pUC18T-mini-Tn7T-Zeo
  Backbone manufacturer: Herbert Schweizer
  Total vector size (bp): 5437
  Vector type: Bacterial Expression
Growth in bacteria
  Bacterial resistance: Ampicillin and Bleocin (Zeocin), 100 & 50 μg/mL
  Growth temperature: 37°C
  Growth strain: DH5alpha
  Copy number: High Copy
Gene/Insert
  Gene/Insert name: gfpmut3 (alt name: GFP)
Terms and licenses: Academic/Nonprofit Terms; Industry Terms: Not Available to Industry
Depositor comments: GenBank Accession # DQ493885 Please note that Addgene's sequencing results (and the updated full plasmid sequence listed above) differ from the GenBank sequence, including a R80Q mutation in gfpmut3. The effect of these differences is unknown.
How to cite: pUC18T-mini-Tn7T-Zeo-gfpmut3 was a gift from Herbert Schweizer (Addgene plasmid # 65037 ; http://n2t.net/addgene:65037 ; RRID:Addgene_65037)
