[The description below was written by a language model from this plasmid's Addgene catalogue record and pLannotate feature annotations shown in this document.]
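Description:
pUC18T-mini-Tn7T-Zeo-gfpmut3 is a mobilizable mini-Tn7 delivery plasmid for tagging bacteria with GFP by site-specific transposition into the chromosome. It is built on a pUC18-derived backbone and replicates in E. coli from the high-copy ColE1/pUC origin. Selection uses ampicillin (β-lactamase with its own promoter, on the backbone) and Zeocin. An incP oriT on the backbone allows conjugal transfer into recipient species when transfer functions are supplied in trans. The catalogue lists a total size of 5437 bp, while the annotated depositor sequence is 5430 nt.

The payload lies between the Tn7L and Tn7R ends, which define the segment moved by the Tn7 transposition machinery; no transposase genes are annotated on this plasmid, so they would have to be supplied separately. Inside the element are two cassettes. One is the Sh ble (BleoR) gene driven by the synthetic bacterial EM7 promoter and flanked by FRT sites, so the Zeocin marker can be removed by FLP recombinase after integration. The other is a roughly 714-bp fluorescent protein coding sequence that the automated annotation labels "hfriFP" but which by position and the catalogue entry corresponds to the gfpmut3 insert. The promoter driving gfpmut3 is not identified in the record. Lambda t0 and rrnB T1 terminator pairs on either side of the marker cassette insulate the cassettes and neighbouring chromosomal genes from read-through transcription. Short MCS remnants sit near the transposon ends.

The associated work describes mini-Tn7 insertion in bacteria with single attTn7 sites, using Pseudomonas aeruginosa as the example. The repository's sequencing differs from the deposited GenBank record, including an R80Q change in gfpmut3 whose effect is unknown.
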