Features (pLannotate 1.2.2; 23 found; start..end, strand, type, name):
    137..236     +  misc_feature   bom (fragment): basis of mobility region from pBR322
    242..310     -  CDS            lacZα (fragment): LacZα fragment of β-galactosidase; lacZ fragment
    382..580     -  mobile_element Tn7R (fragment): mini-Tn7 element (right end of the Tn7 transposon) Tn7
    584..608     -  misc_feature   MCS (fragment): pBluescript multiple cloning site
    629..723     +  terminator     lambda t0 terminator: transcription terminator from phage lambda
    733..762     +  CDS            CmR (fragment): chloramphenicol acetyltransferase confers resistance to chloramphenicol
    826..912     +  terminator     rrnB T1 terminator: Escherichia coli rrnB; transcription terminator T1 from the E. coli rrnB gene
    966..1013    -  protein_bind   FRT: FLP-mediated recombination occurs in the 8-bp core sequence TCTAGAAA (Turan and Bode, 2011). FLP recombinase from the Saccharomyces cerevisiae 2μ plasmid
   1096..1470    -  CDS            BleoR: antibiotic-binding protein; Sh ble from Streptoalloteichus hindustanus; confers resistance to bleomycin, phleomycin, and Zeocin™
   1489..1536    -  promoter       EM7 promoter: synthetic bacterial promoter&nbsp
   1647..1680    -  protein_bind   FRT (minimal): supports FLP-mediated excision but not integration (Turan and Bode, 2011) FLP recombinase from the Saccharomyces cerevisiae 2μ plasmid
   1748..1834    -  terminator     rrnB T1 terminator: Escherichia coli rrnB; transcription terminator T1 from the E. coli rrnB gene
   1898..1927    -  CDS            CmR (fragment): chloramphenicol acetyltransferase confers resistance to chloramphenicol
   1937..2031    -  terminator     lambda t0 terminator: transcription terminator from phage lambda
   2054..2767    -  CDS            hfriFP: hfriFP is a fluorescent protein published in 2013, derived from Herbaspirillum frisingense.
   2873..2902    +  misc_feature   MCS (fragment): pBluescript multiple cloning site
   2947..3112    -  mobile_element Tn7L: mini-Tn7 element (left end of the Tn7 transposon) Tn7
   3145..3199    -  CDS            lacI (fragment): lac repressor; lacI; The lac repressor binds to the lac operator to inhibit transcription in E. coli. This inhibition can be relieved by adding lactose or isopropyl-β-D-thiogalactopyranoside (IPTG).
   3271..3379    -  oriT           oriT: incP origin of transfer
   3611..4199    -  rep_origin     ori: high-copy-number ColE1/pMB1/pBR322/pUC origin of replication
   4370..5230    -  CDS            AmpR: β-lactamase; bla; confers resistance to ampicillin, carbenicillin, and related antibiotics
   5231..5335    -  promoter       AmpR promoter: bla
   5430..35      +  CDS            rop (fragment) (across the origin): Rop protein, which maintains plasmids at low copy number; rop
>Addgene plasmid #65037 | pUC18T-mini-Tn7T-Zeo-gfpmut3 | depositor full sequence | sequence record 128615 | pUC18T-mini-Tn7T-Zeo-gfpmut3 sequence 5430 bps
TCGCGCGTTTCGGTGATGACGGTGAAAACCTCTGACACATGCAGCTCCCGGAGACGGTCACAGCTTGTCT
GTAAGCGGATGCCGGGAGCAGACAAGCCCGTCAGGGCGCGTCAGCGGGTGTTGGCGGGTGTCGGGGCTGG
CTTAACTATGCGGCATCAGAGCAGATTGTACTGAGAGTGCACCATATGCGGTGTGAAATACCGCACAGAT
GCGTAAGGAGAAAATACCGCATCAGGCGCCATTCGCCATTCAGGCTGCGCAACTGTTGGGAAGGGCGATC
GGTGCGGGCCTCTTCGCTATTACGCCAGCTAGAGGACCAGCCGCGTAACCTGGCAAAATCGGTTACGGTT
GAGTAATAAATGGATGCCCTGCGTAAGCGGGTGTGGGCGGACAATAAAGTCTTAAACTGAACAAAATAGA
TCTAAACTATGACAATAAAGTCTTAAACTAGACAGAATAGTTGTAAACTGAAATCAGTCCAGTTATGCTG
TGAAAAAGCATACTGGACTTTTGTTATGGCTAAAGCAAACTCTTCATTTTCTGAAGTGCAAATTGCCCGT
CGTATTAAAGAGGGGCGTGGGGTTCGAGGTCGACGGTATCGATAAGCTAGCTTAATTAGCTGAGCTTGGA
CTCCTGTTGATAGATCCAGTAATGACCTCAGAACTCCATCTGGATTTGTTCAGAACGCTCGGTTGCCGCC
GGGCGTTTTTTATTGGTGAGAATCCAAGCTAGACTGCGATGAGTGGCAGGGCGGGGCGTAATTTTTTTAA
GGCAGTTATTGGTGCCCTTAAACGCCTGGGGTAATGACTCTCTAGCTTGAGGCATCAAATAAAACGAAAG
GCTCAGTCGAAAGACTGGGCCTTTCGTTTTATCTGTTGTTTGTCGGTGAACGCTCTCCTGAGTAGGACAA
ATCCGCCGCTAGGAGCTTGCGGCCCGGACGATCGAATTAGCTTCAAAAGCGCTCTGAAGTTCCTATACTT
TCTAGAGAATAGGAACTTCGGAATAGGAACTTCAAGATCCCCTGATTCCCTTTGTCAACAGCAATGGATT
TATCTCTGATGTTACATTGCACAAGATAAAAATATATCATCATGATCAGTCCTGCTCCTCGGCCACGAAG
TGCACGCAGTTGCCGGCCGGGTCGCGCAGGGCGAACTCCCGCCCCCACGGCTGCTCGCCGATCTCGGTCA
TGGCCGGCCCGGAGGCGTCCCGGAAGTTCGTGGACACGACCTCCGACCACTCGGCGTACAGCTCGTCCAG
GCCGCGCACCCACACCCAGGCCAGGGTGTTGTCCGGCACCACCTGGTCCTGGACCGCGCTGATGAACAGG
GTCACGTCGTCCCGGACCACACCGGCGAAGTCGTCCTCCACGAAGTCCCGGGAGAACCCGAGCCGGTCGG
TCCAGAACTCGACCGCTCCGGCGACGTCGCGCGCGGTGAGCACCGGAACGGCACTGGTCAACTTGGCCAT
GGTTTAGTTCCTCACCTTGTCGTATTATACTATGCCGATATACTATGCCGATGATTAATTGTCAACACGT
GCTGATCATGACCAAAATCCCTTAACGTGAGTTACGCGTCGAAGCCGAATATCTAGAATTATTCCATTGA
GTAAGTTTTTAAGCACATCAGCTTCAAAAGCGCTCTGAAGTTCCTATACTTTCTAGAGAATAGGAACTTC
GGAATAGGTACTTCAAGATCCCCAATTCGATCATGCATGAGCTCGGGCCGCAAGCTCCTAGCGGCGGATT
TGTCCTACTCAGGAGAGCGTTCACCGACAAACAACAGATAAAACGAAAGGCCCAGTCTTTCGACTGAGCC
TTTCGTTTTATTTGATGCCTCAAGCTAGAGAGTCATTACCCCAGGCGTTTAAGGGCACCAATAACTGCCT
TAAAAAAATTACGCCCCGCCCTGCCACTCATCGCAGTCTAGCTTGGATTCTCACCAATAAAAAACGCCCG
GCGGCAACCGAGCGTTCTGAACAAATCCAGATGGAGTTCTGAGGTCATTACTGGATCTATCAACAGGAGT
CCAAGCTCAGCTAATTAAGCTTATTTGTATAGTTCATCCATGCCATGTGTAATCCCAGCAGCTGTTACAA
ACTCAAGAAGGACCATGTGGTCTCTCTTTTCGTTGGGATCTTTCGAAAGGGCAGATTGTGTGGACAGGTA
ATGGTTGTCTGGTAAAAGGACAGGGCCATCGCCAATTGGAGTATTTTGTTGATAATGGTCTGCTAGTTGA
ACGCTTCCATCTTCAATGTTGTGTCTAATTTTGAAGTTAACTTTGATTCCATTCTTTTGTTTGTCTGCCA
TGATGTATACATTGTGTGAGTTATAGTTGTATTCCAATTTGTGTCCAAGAATGTTTCCATCTTCTTTAAA
ATCAATACCTTTTAACTCGATTCTATTAACAAGGGTATCACCTTCAAACTTGACTTCAGCACGTGTCTTG
TAGTTCCCGTCATCTTTGAAAAATATAGTTCTTTCCTGTACATAACCTTCGGGCATGGCACTCTTGAAAA
AGTCATGCTGTTTCATATGATCTGGGTATCTCGCAAAGCATTGAACACCATAACCGAAAGTAGTGACAAG
TGTTGGCCATGGAACAGGTAGTTTTCCAGTAGTGCAAATAAATTTAAGGGTAAGTTTTCCGTATGTTGCA
TCACCTTCACCCTCTCCACTGACAGAAAATTTGTGCCCATTAACATCACCATCTAATTCAACAAGAATTG
GGACAACTCCAGTGAAAAGTTCTTCTCCTTTACGCATGCTTAATTTCTCCTCTTTAATTCTAGAGTGGTG
TCGCATTATAGGGAGTTATTCCGGCCTGACTAGAGGAAATTTAAAATAATTTTCTGACCGCGCAACGAGC
TCACTAGTGGATCCCCCGGGCTGCAGGAATTCCTCGAGAAGCTTGGGCCCGGTACCTCGCGAAGGCCTTG
CAGGCCAACCAGATAAGTGAAATCTAGTTCCAAACTATTTTGTCATTTTTAATTTTCGTATTAGCTTACG
ACGCTACACCCAGTTCCCATCTATTTTGTCACTCTTCCCTAAATAATCCTTAAAAACTCCATTTCCACCC
CTCCCAGTTCCCAACTATTTTGTCCGCCCACAGCGGGGCATTTTTCTTCCTGTTATGTTTGGGCGCTGCA
TTAATGAATCGGCCAACGCGCGGGGAGAGGCGGTTTGCGTATTGGGCGCTCTTCCGCTTCCTCGCTCACT
GACCCGCTGCGCTCGGTCGTTCGGCTGCGGCGAGCGGTATCAGAGCTTATCGGCCAGCCTCGCAGAGCAG
GATTCCCGTTGAGCACCGCCAGGTGCGAATAAGGGACAGTGAAGAAGGAACACCCGCTCGCGGGTGGGCC
TACTTCACCTATCCTGCCCGGCTGACGCCGTTGGATACACCAAGGAAAGTCTACACGAACCCTTTGGCAA
AATCCTGTATATCGTGCGAAAAAGGATGGATATACCGAAAAAATCGCTATAATGACCCCGAAGCAGGGTT
ATGCAGCGGAAAGTATACCTTAAGGAATCCCCTGATAACGCAGGAAAGAACATGTGAGCAAAAGGCCAGC
AAAAGGCCAGGAACCGTAAAAAGGCCGCGTTGCTGGCGTTTTTCCATAGGCTCCGCCCCCCTGACGAGCA
TCACAAAAATCGACGCTCGAGTCAGAGGTGGCGAAACCCGACAGGACTATAAAGATACCAGGCGTTTCCC
CCTGGAAGCTCCCTCGTGCGCTCTCCTGTTCCGACCCTGCCGCTTACCGGATACCTGTCCGCCTTTCTCC
CTTCGGGAAGCGTGGCGCTTTCTCATAGCTCACGCTGTAGGTATCTCAGTTCGGTGTAGGTCGTTCGCTC
CAAGCTGGGCTGTGTGCACGAACCCCCCGTTCAGCCCGACCGCTGCGCCTTATCCGGTAACTATCGTCTT
GAGTCCAACCCGGTAAGACACGACTTATCGCCACTGGCAGCAGCCACTGGTAACAGGATTAGCAGAGCGA
GGTATGTAGGCGGTGCTACAGAGTTCTTGAAGTGGTGGCCTAACTACGGCTACACTAGAAGGACAGTATT
TGGTATCTGCGCTCTGCTGAAGCCAGTTACCTTCGGAAAAAGAGTTGGTAGCTCTTGATCCGGCAAACAA
ACCACCGCTGGTAGCGGTGGTTTTTTTGTTTGCAAGCAGCAGATTACGCGCAGAAAAAAAGGATCTCAAG
AAGATCCTTTGATCTTTTCTACGGGGTCTGACGCTCAGTGGAACGAAAACTCACGTTAAGGGATTTTGGT
CATGAGATTATCAAAAAGGATCTTCACCTAGATCCTTTTAAATTAAAAATGAAGTTTTAAATCAATCTAA
AGTATATATGAGTAAACTTGGTCTGACAGTTACCAATGCTTAATCAGTGAGGCACCTATCTCAGCGATCT
GTCTATTTCGTTCATCCATAGTTGCCTGACTCCCCGTCGTGTAGATAACTACGATACGGGAGGGCTTACC
ATCTGGCCCCAGTGCTGCAATGATACCGCGAGACCCACGCTCACCGGCTCCAGATTTATCAGCAATAAAC
CAGCCAGCCGGAAGGGCCGAGCGCAGAAGTGGTCCTGCAACTTTATCCGCCTCCATCCAGTCTATTAATT
GTTGCCGGGAAGCTAGAGTAAGTAGTTCGCCAGTTAATAGTTTGCGCAACGTTGTTGCCATTGCTACAGG
CATCGTGGTGTCACGCTCGTCGTTTGGTATGGCTTCATTCAGCTCCGGTTCCCAACGATCAAGGCGAGTT
ACATGATCCCCCATGTTGTGCAAAAAAGCGGTTAGCTCCTTCGGTCCTCCGATCGTTGTCAGAAGTAAGT
TGGCCGCAGTGTTATCACTCATGGTTATGGCAGCACTGCATAATTCTCTTACTGTCATGCCATCCGTAAG
ATGCTTTTCTGTGACTGGTGAGTACTCAACCAAGTCATTCTGAGAATAGTGTATGCGGCGACCGAGTTGC
TCTTGCCCGGCGTCAATACGGGATAATACCGCGCCACATAGCAGAACTTTAAAAGTGCTCATCATTGGAA
AACGTTCTTCGGGGCGAAAACTCTCAAGGATCTTACCGCTGTTGAGATCCAGTTCGATGTAACCCACTCG
TGCACCCAACTGATCTTCAGCATCTTTTACTTTCACCAGCGTTTCTGGGTGAGCAAAAACAGGAAGGCAA
AATGCCGCAAAAAAGGGAATAAGGGCGACACGGAAATGTTGAATACTCATACTCTTCCTTTTTCAATATT
ATTGAAGCATTTATCAGGGTTATTGTCTCATGAGCGGATACATATTTGAATGTATTTAGAAAAATAAACA
AATAGGGGTTCCGCGCACATTTCCCCGAAAAGTGCCACCTGACGTCTAAGAAACCATTATTATCATGACA
TTAACCTATAAAAATAGGCGTATCACGAGGCCCTTTCGTC
