>Addgene plasmid #65037 | pUC18T-mini-Tn7T-Zeo-gfpmut3 | addgene partial sequence | sequence record 113901 | Tn7-end 5'-GGGGTGGAAATGGAGTTTTT-3'
CTGGGTGTAGCGTCGTAAGCTAATACGAAAATTAAAAATGACAAAATAGTTTGGAACTAGATTTCACTTA
TCTGGTTGGCCTGCAAGGCCTTCGCGAGGTACCGGGCCCAAGCTTCTCGAGGAATTCCTGCAGCCCGGGG
GATCCACTAGTGAGCTCGTTGCGCGGTCAGAAAATTATTTTAAATTTCCTCTAGTCAGGCCGGAATAACT
CCCTATAATGCGACACCACTCTAGAATTAAAGAGGAGAAATTAAGCATGCGTAAAGGAGAAGAACTTTTC
ACTGGAGTTGTCCCAATTCTTGTTGAATTAGATGGTGATGTTAATGGGCACAAATTTTCTGTCAGTGGAG
AGGGTGAAGGTGATGCAACATACGGAAAACTTACCCTTAAATTTATTTGCACTACTGGAAAACTACCTGT
TCCATGGCCAACACTTGTCACTACTTTCGGTTATGGTGTTCAATGCTTTGCGAGATACCCAGATCATATG
AAACAGCATGACTTTTTCAAGAGTGCCATGCCCGAAGGTTATGTACAGGAAAGAACTATATTTTTCAAAG
ATGACGGGAACTACAAGACACGTGCTGAAGTCAAGTTTGAAGGTGATACCCTTGTTAATAGAATCGAGTT
AAAAGGTATTGATTTTAAAGAAGATGGAAACATTCTTGGACACAAATTGGAATACAACTATAACTCACAC
AATGTATACATCATGGCAGAC
