>Addgene plasmid #65037 | pUC18T-mini-Tn7T-Zeo-gfpmut3 | addgene partial sequence | sequence record 115174 | Zeocas-F 5'-CGACAAGGTGAGGAACTAAACC-3'
GCGCGCGACGTCGCCGGAGCGGTCGAGTTCTGGACCGACCGGCTCGGGTTCTCCCGGGACTTCGTGGAGG
ACGACTTCGCCGGTGTGGTCCGGGACGACGTGACCCTGTTCATCAGCGCGGTCCAGGACCAGGTGGTGCC
GGACAACACCCTGGCCTGGGTGTGGGTGCGCGGCCTGGACGAGCTGTACGCCGAGTGGTCGGAGGTCGTG
TCCACGAACTTCCGGGACGCCTCCGGGCCGGCCATGACCGAGATCGGCGAGCAGCCGTGGGGGCGGGAGT
TCGCCCTGCGCGACCCGGCCGGCAACTGCGTGCACTTCGTGGCCGAGGAGCAGGACTGATCATGATGATA
TATTTTTATCTTGTGCAATGTAACATCAGAGATAAATCCATTGCTGTTGACAAAGGGAATCAGGGGATCT
TGAAGTTCCTATTCCGAAGTTCCTATTCTCTAGAAAGTATAGGAACTTCAGAGCGCTTTTGAAGCTAATT
CGATCGTCCGGGCCGC
