>Addgene plasmid #65037 | pUC18T-mini-Tn7T-Zeo-gfpmut3 | addgene partial sequence | sequence record 115175 | GFP-F 5'-GGTCCTTCTTGAGTTTGTAAC-3'
TAAGCTTAATTAGCTGAGCTTGGACTCCTGTTGATAGATCCAGTAATGACCTCAGAACTCCATCTGGATT
TGTTCAGAACGCTCGGTTGCCGCCGGGCGTTTTTTATTGGTGAGAATCCAAGCTAGACTGCGATGAGTGG
CAGGGCGGGGCGTAATTTTTTTAAGGCAGTTATTGGTGCCCTTAAACGCCTGGGGTAATGACTCTCTAGC
TTGAGGCATCAAATAAAACGAAAGGCTCAGTCGAAAGACTGGGCCTTTCGTTTTATCTGTTGTTTGTCGG
TGAACGCTCTCCTGAGTAGGACAAATCCGCCGCTAGGAGCTTGCGGCCCGAGCTCATGCATGATCGAATT
GGGGATCTTGAAGTACCTATTCCGAAGTTCCTATTCTCTAGAAAGTATAGGAACTTCAGAGCGCTTTTGA
AGCTGATGTGCTTAAAAACTTACTCAATGGAATAATTCTAGATATTCGGCTTCGACGCGTAACTCACGTT
AAGGGATTTTGGTCATGATCAGCACGTGTTGACAATTAATCATCGGCATAGTATATCGGCATAGTATAAT
ACGACAAGGTGAGGAACTAAACCATGGCCAAGTTGACCAGTGCCGTTCCGGTGCTCACCGCGCGCGACGT
CGCCGGAGCGGTCGAGTTCTGGACCGACCGGCTCGGGTTCT
